Addgene plasmid #201243: SuExp-hPLD3
Purpose: express full length human PLD3 protein
Depositing lab: David Nemazee. Publication: Structural and mechanistic insights into disease-associated endolysosomal exonucleases PLD3 and PLD4. Yuan M, Peng L, Huang D, Gavin A, Luan F, Tran J, Feng Z, Zhu X, Matteson J, Wilson IA, Nemazee D. Structure. 2024 Jun 6;32(6):766-779.e7. doi: 10.1016/j.str.2024.02.019. Epub 2024 Mar 26. PubMed 38537643.
Backbone
  Vector backbone: SuExp
  Backbone size w/o insert (bp): 1900
  Total vector size (bp): 3400
  Vector type: Mammalian Expression
  Selectable markers: Zeocin
Growth in bacteria
  Bacterial resistance: Bleocin (Zeocin), 50 μg/mL
  Growth temperature: 37°C
  Growth strain: DH5alpha
  Copy number: High Copy
Gene/Insert
  Gene/Insert name: PLD3 (alt name: AD19; HUK4; HU-K4; SCA46)
  Species: H. sapiens (human)
  Insert size (bp): 1500
  GenBank ID: 23646
  Entrez Gene: PLD3 (a.k.a. AD19, HU-K4, HUK4, SCA46)
  Promoter: CMV
  Cloning method: Ligation Independent Cloning
  Sequencing primers: 5′ CMV-F; 3′ SV40-R
Terms and licenses: Academic/Nonprofit Terms; Industry Terms: Not Available to Industry
Depositor comments: Please visit https://doi.org/10.1101/2023.11.20.567917 for bioRxiv preprint.
How to cite: SuExp-hPLD3 was a gift from David Nemazee (Addgene plasmid # 201243 ; http://n2t.net/addgene:201243 ; RRID:Addgene_201243)
