[The description below was written by a language model from this plasmid's Addgene catalogue record and pLannotate feature annotations shown in this document.]
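Description:
SuExp-hPLD3 is a compact mammalian expression plasmid of about 3.4 kb, built on the minimal SuExp backbone (roughly 1.9 kb) and carrying the full-length human PLD3 coding sequence as an insert of about 1.5 kb. It replicates in E. coli from a high-copy ColE1/pUC-type origin. Selection relies on the Sh ble gene (BleoR), which encodes a bleomycin-family antibiotic-binding protein conferring Zeocin resistance. In the annotated sequence this gene sits directly downstream of the bacterial bla (AmpR) promoter. The catalogue also lists Zeocin as the selectable marker, but no separate mammalian promoter for the resistance gene appears in the feature table.

The expression cassette consists of the human cytomegalovirus immediate-early enhancer followed by CMV promoter sequence, which the annotation tool matches to a truncated CMVd1 form plus a short fragment. This drives the PLD3 open reading frame, which spans the numbering origin of the circular sequence record. An SV40 polyadenylation signal lies just downstream of the coding sequence, although the tool annotates it on the opposite strand. No epitope tags, reporters or secretion signals are annotated, consistent with the stated purpose of expressing the full-length protein. The insert was introduced by ligation-independent cloning.

PLD3 is a 5'-to-3' exonuclease that degrades single-stranded DNA. It is thought to limit stimulation of the nucleic-acid sensor TLR9 together with PLD4, and it is also linked to lysosomal homeostasis and endosomal protein sorting. The plasmid was deposited in connection with structural and mechanistic work on the disease-associated endolysosomal exonucleases PLD3 and PLD4. It is suited to producing human PLD3 by transfection of mammalian cells for such studies.
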