Features (pLannotate 1.2.2; 8 found; start..end, strand, type, name):
     88..222     -  polyA_signal   SV40 poly(A) signal: SV40 polyadenylation signal
    265..853     -  rep_origin     ori: high-copy-number ColE1/pMB1/pBR322/pUC origin of replication
    878..1252    -  CDS            BleoR: antibiotic-binding protein; Sh ble from Streptoalloteichus hindustanus; confers resistance to bleomycin, phleomycin, and Zeocin™
   1253..1316    -  promoter       AmpR promoter: bla
   1355..1734    +  enhancer       CMV enhancer: human cytomegalovirus immediate early enhancer
   1807..1824    -  promoter       CMV promoter (fragment): human cytomegalovirus (CMV) immediate early promoter
   1839..1938    +  promoter       CMVd1 promoter: truncated human cytomegalovirus (CMV) immediate early promoter that yields slightly reduced expression relative to the full-length promoter
   2006..73      +  CDS            PLD3 (across the origin): PLD3_HUMAN - Experimental evidence at protein level: Swiss-Prot protein existence level 1. 5'->3' DNA exonuclease which digests single-stranded DNA (ssDNA) (PubMed:30312375). Regulates inflammatory cytokine responses via the degradation of nucleic acids, by reducing the concentration of ssDNA able to stimulate TLR9, a nucleotide-sensing receptor in collaboration with PLD4 (By similarity). May be important in myotube formation (PubMed:22428023). Plays a role in lysosomal homeostasis (PubMed:28128235). Involved in the regulation of endosomal protein sorting (PubMed:29368044). From Homo sapiens (
>Addgene plasmid #201243 | SuExp-hPLD3 | addgene full sequence | sequence record 394141 | Addgene NGS Result
GGACTGGGACTCCCCTTACAGCCATGACCTTGACACCTCAGCTGACAGCGTGGGCAACGCCTGCCGCCTG
CTCTAAATCTAGAAGCTGATCCAGACATGATAAGATACATTGATGAGTTTGGACAAACCACAACTAGAAT
GCAGTGAAAAAAATGCTTTATTTGTGAAATTTGTGATGCTATTGCTTTATTTGTAACCATTATAAGCTGC
AATAAACAAGTTGGATATCCTCGAGACTAGTGGGCCCGTTTAAACACATGTGTTTTTCCATAGGCTCCGC
CCCCCTGACGAGCATCACAAAAATCGACGCTCAAGTCAGAGGTGGCGAAACCCGACAGGACTATAAAGAT
ACCAGGCGTTTCCCCCTGGAAGCTCCCTCGTGCGCTCTCCTGTTCCGACCCTGCCGCTTACCGGATACCT
GTCCGCCTTTCTCCCTTCGGGAAGCGTGGCGCTTTCTCATAGCTCACGCTGTAGGTATCTCAGTTCGGTG
TAGGTCGTTCGCTCCAAGCTGGGCTGTGTGCACGAACCCCCCGTTCAGCCCGACCGCTGCGCCTTATCCG
GTAACTATCGTCTTGAGTCCAACCCGGTAAGACACGACTTATCGCCACTGGCAGCAGCCACTGGTAACAG
GATTAGCAGAGCGAGGTATGTAGGCGGTGCTACAGAGTTCTTGAAGTGGTGGCCTAACTACGGCTACACT
AGAAGGACAGTATTTGGTATCTGCGCTCTGCTGAAGCCAGTTACCTTCGGAAAAAGAGTTGGTAGCTCTT
GATCCGGCAAACAAACCACCGCTGGTAGCGGTGGTTTTTTTGTTTGCAAGCAGCAGATTACGCGCAGAAA
AAAAGGATCTCAAGAAGATCCTTTGATCTTTTCTACGTCAGTCCTGCTCCTCGGCCACGAAGTGCACGCA
GTTGCCGGCCGGGTCGCGCAGGGCGAACTCCCGCCCCCACGGCTGCTCGCCGATCTCGGTCATGGCCGGC
CCGGAGGCGTCCCGGAAGTTCGTGGACACGACCTCCGACCACTCGGCGTACAGCTCGTCCAGGCCGCGCA
CCCACACCCAGGCCAGGGTGTTGTCCGGCACCACCTGGTCCTGGACCGCGCTGATGAACAGGGTCACGTC
GTCCCGGACCACACCGGCGAAGTCGTCCTCCACGAAGTCCCGGGAGAACCCGAGCCGGTCGGTCCAGAAC
TCGACCGCTCCGGCGACGTCGCGCGCGGTGAGCACCGGAACGGCACTGGTCAACTTGGCCATACTCTTCC
TTTTTCAATATTATTGAAGCATTTATCAGGGTTATTGTCTCATGAGCGGATACATAACGCGTCGCGAGGC
CATATGGGTTAACCCATGGCCGTTGACATTGATTATTGACTAGTTATTAATAGTAATCAATTACGGGGTC
ATTAGTTCATAGCCCATATATGGAGTTCCGCGTTACATAACTTACGGTAAATGGCCCGCCTGGCTGACCG
CCCAACGACCCCCGCCCATTGACGTCAATAATGACGTATGTTCCCATAGTAACGCCAATAGGGACTTTCC
ATTGACGTCAATGGGTGGAGTATTTACGGTAAACTGCCCACTTGGCAGTACATCAAGTGTATCATATGCC
AAGTACGCCCCCTATTGACGTCAATGACGGTAAATGGCCCGCCTGGCATTATGCCCAGTACATGACCTTA
TGGGACTTTCCTACTTGGCAGTACATCTACGTATTAGTCATCGCTATTACCATGGTGATGCGGTTTTGGC
AGTACATCAATGGGCGTGGATAGCGGTTTGACTCACGGGGATTTCCAAGTCTCCACCCCATTGACGTCAA
TGGGAGTTTGTTTTGGCACCAAAATCAACGGGACTTTCCAAAATGTCGTAATAACCCCGCCCCGTTGACG
CAAATGGGCGGTAGGCGTGTACGGTGGGAGGTCTATATAAGCAGAGCTCGTTTAGTGAACCGTCAGATCG
CCTGGAGACGTCGAGCCGAGTGGTTGTGCCTCCATAGAAGCCACCATGAAGCCTAAACTGATGTACCAGG
AGCTGAAGGTGCCTGCAGAGGAGCCCGCCAATGAGCTGCCCATGAATGAGATTGAGGCGTGGAAGGCTGC
GGAAAAGAAAGCCCGCTGGGTCCTGCTGGTCCTCATTCTGGCGGTTGTGGGCTTCGGAGCCCTGATGACT
CAGCTGTTTCTATGGGAATACGGCGACTTGCATCTCTTTGGGCCCAACCAGCGCCCAGCCCCCTGCTATG
ACCCTTGCGAAGCAGTGCTGGTGGAAAGCATTCCTGAGGGCCTGGACTTCCCCAATGCCTCCACGGGGAA
CCCTTCCACCAGCCAGGCCTGGCTGGGCCTGCTCGCCGGTGCGCACAGCAGCCTGGACATCGCCTCCTTC
TACTGGACCCTCACCAACAATGACACCCACACGCAGGAGCCCTCTGCCCAGCAGGGTGAGGAGGTCCTCC
GGCAGCTGCAGACCCTGGCACCAAAGGGCGTGAACGTCCGCATCGCTGTGAGCAAGCCCAGCGGGCCCCA
GCCACAGGCGGACCTGCAGGCTCTGCTGCAGAGCGGTGCCCAGGTCCGCATGGTGGACATGCAGAAGCTG
ACCCATGGCGTCCTGCATACCAAGTTCTGGGTGGTGGACCAGACCCACTTCTACCTGGGCAGTGCCAACA
TGGACTGGCGTTCACTGACCCAGGTCAAGGAGCTGGGCGTGGTCATGTACAACTGCAGCTGCCTGGCTCG
AGACCTGACCAAGATCTTTGAGGCCTACTGGTTCCTGGGCCAGGCAGGCAGCTCCATCCCATCAACTTGG
CCCCGGTTCTATGACACCCGCTACAACCAAGAGACACCAATGGAGATCTGCCTCAATGGAACCCCTGCTC
TGGCCTACCTGGCGAGTGCGCCCCCACCCCTGTGTCCAAGTGGCCGCACTCCAGACCTGAAGGCTCTACT
CAACGTGGTGGACAATGCCCGGAGTTTCATCTACGTCGCTGTCATGAACTACCTGCCCACTCTGGAGTTC
TCCCACCCTCACAGGTTCTGGCCTGCCATTGACGATGGGCTGCGGCGGGCCACCTACGAGCGTGGCGTCA
AGGTGCGCCTGCTCATCAGCTGCTGGGGACACTCGGAGCCATCCATGCGGGCCTTCCTGCTCTCTCTGGC
TGCCCTGCGTGACAACCATACCCACTCTGACATCCAGGTGAAACTCTTTGTGGTCCCCGCGGATGAGGCC
CAGGCTCGAATCCCATATGCCCGTGTCAACCACAACAAGTACATGGTGACTGAACGCGCCACCTACATCG
GAACCTCCAACTGGTCTGGCAACTACTTCACGGAGACGGCGGGCACCTCGCTGCTGGTGACGCAGAATGG
GAGGGGCGGCCTGCGGAGCCAGCTGGAGGCCATTTTCCTGAG
